Addgene plasmid #43314: II-CCTT
Depositing lab: Chad Cowan & Kiran Musunuru. Depositing organization: Harvard University. Publication: A TALEN Genome-Editing System for Generating Human Stem Cell-Based Disease Models. Ding Q, Lee YK, Schaefer EA, Peters DT, Veres A, Kim K, Kuperwasser N, Motola DL, Meissner TB, Hendriks WT, Trevisan M, Gupta RM, Moisan A, Banks E, Friesen M, Schinzel RT, Xia F, Tang A, Xia Y, Figueroa E, Wann A, Ahfeldt T, Daheron L, Zhang F, Rubin LL, Peng LF, Chung RT, Musunuru K, Cowan CA. Cell Stem Cell. 2012 Dec 12. pii: S1934-5909(12)00645-5. doi: 10.1016/j.stem.2012.11.011. PubMed 23246482.
Backbone
  Vector backbone: pCRII-TOPO
  Backbone manufacturer: Invitrogen
  Backbone size w/o insert (bp): 3973
  Vector type: Bacterial Cloning
Growth in bacteria
  Bacterial resistance: Ampicillin and Kanamycin, 100 & 50 μg/mL
  Growth temperature: 37°C
  Growth strain: Top10
  Copy number: High Copy
Gene/Insert
  Gene/Insert name: II-CCTT
  Species: Synthetic
  Insert size (bp): 426
  Cloning method: TOPO Cloning
  Sequencing primers: 5′ T7; 3′ M13-rev
Terms and licenses: Academic/Nonprofit Terms; Industry Terms: Not Available to Industry
How to cite: II-CCTT was a gift from Chad Cowan & Kiran Musunuru (Addgene plasmid # 43314 ; http://n2t.net/addgene:43314 ; RRID:Addgene_43314)
