[The description below was written by a language model from this plasmid's Addgene catalogue record.]
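Description:
II-CCTT is a bacterial cloning plasmid built on the commercial pCRII-TOPO backbone (about 4 kb without insert), carrying a 426 bp synthetic insert introduced by TOPO cloning. It is a high-copy plasmid maintained in E. coli and is selectable with both ampicillin and kanamycin, consistent with the dual resistance markers of this backbone. The insert sits between the T7 and M13-reverse priming sites that are listed for sequencing, so it can be verified from either flank. No feature table accompanies the record, so origins, promoters and other backbone elements are not individually documented here beyond what the backbone name implies.

The record gives the insert only by its name and describes it as synthetic, without stating its function directly. The associated publication describes a TALEN genome-editing system for generating human stem cell-based disease models. The name and insert size fit a pre-assembled block of four TALE repeat modules, about 102 bp each, recognising the bases C, C, T and T, with "II" plausibly marking the block's position in an ordered assembly. That reading is an inference and is not stated in the record. On this interpretation the plasmid would be one member of a library of multimer building blocks, serving as a storage and amplification vector from which the repeat block is taken and joined with others to build a custom TALE DNA-binding array in a nuclease expression vector. The plasmid is a cloning intermediate with no stated mammalian expression elements, and it is not meant to be delivered to cells itself.
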