>Addgene plasmid #43314 | II-CCTT | depositor partial sequence | sequence record 58579 | II-CCTT sequence 426 bps
CGTCTCGCTTAACCCCAGAGCAGGTCGTGGCGATCGCAAGCCACGACGGAGGAAAGCAAGCCTTGGAAAC
AGTACAGAGGCTGTTGCCTGTGCTGTGCCAAGCGCACGGACTCACCCCAGAGCAGGTCGTGGCGATCGCA
AGCCACGACGGAGGAAAGCAAGCCTTGGAAACAGTACAGAGGCTGTTGCCTGTGCTGTGCCAAGCGCACG
GCCTCACCCCAGAGCAGGTCGTGGCCATTGCCTCGAATGGAGGGGGCAAACAGGCGTTGGAAACCGTACA
ACGATTGCTGCCGGTGCTGTGCCAAGCGCACGGATTAACCCCAGAGCAGGTCGTGGCCATTGCCTCGAAT
GGAGGGGGCAAACAGGCGTTGGAAACCGTACAACGATTGCTGCCGGTGCTGTGCCAAGCGCACGGGCTCA
GAGACG
