>Addgene plasmid #43314 | II-CCTT | addgene partial sequence | sequence record 61889 | M13-F20 5'-TGTAAAACGACGGCCAGT-3'
AGGGCGAATTGGGCCCTCTAGATGCATGCTCGAGCGGCCGCCAGTGTGATGGATATCTGCAGAATTCGCC
CTTAGTATCTTTCCTGTGCCCACGTCTCTGAGCCCGTGCGCTTGGCACAGCACCGGCAGCAATCGTTGTA
CGGTTTCCAACGCCTGTTTGCCCCCTCCATTCGAGGCAATGGCCACGACCTGCTCTGGGGTTAATCCGTG
CGCTTGGCACAGCACCGGCAGCAATCGTTGTACGGTTTCCAACGCCTGTTTGCCCCCTCCATTCGAGGCA
ATGGCCACGACCTGCTCTGGGGTGAGGCCGTGCGCTTGGCACAGCACAGGCAACAGCCTCTGTACTGTTT
CCAAGGCTTGCTTTCCTCCGTCGTGGCTTGCGATCGCCACGACCTGCTCTGGGGTGAGTCCGTGCGCTTG
GCACAGCACAGGCAACAGCCTCTGTACTGTTTCCAAGGCTTGCTTTCCTCCGTCGTGGCTTGCGATCGCC
ACGACCTGCTCTGGGGTTAAGCGAGACGCGCTAGGACGGCATCTATATAAGGGCGAATTCCAGCACACTG
GCGGCCGTTACTAGTGGATCCGAGCTCGGTACCAAGCTTGGCGTAATCATGGTCATAGCTGTTTCCTGTG
TGAAATTGTTATCCGCTCACAATTCCACACAACATACGAGCCGGAAGCATAAAGTGTAAAGCCTGGGGTG
CCTAATGAGTGAGCTAACTCACATTAATTGCGTTGCGCTCACTGCCCGCTTTCCAGTCGGGAAACCTGTC
GTGCCAGCTGCATTAATGAATCGGCCAACGCGCGGGGAGAGGCGGTTTGCGTATTGGGCGCTCTTCCGCT
TCCTCGCTCACTGACTCGCTGCGCTCGGTCGTTCGGCTGCGGCGAGCGGTATCAGCTCACTCAAAGGCGG
TAATACGGTTATCCACAGAATCAGGGGATAACGCAGGAAAGAACATGTGAGCAAA
